>Addgene plasmid #104514 | LI A-B phrpB | addgene full sequence | sequence record 201153 | Addgene NGS Result
GTAAAACGACGGCCAGTGAATTCGAGCTCGGTACCTCGCGAATGCATCTAGATATCGGATCCCGGGCCCG
TCGACTGCAGAGGTACGGGTCTCAGCGGAGGTCAAGGGTACGCTCACCTACAGCCAGTTGAAAGAGCAGG
TGAAGCAAGGATTGGTGGGTGACGGCACGTCGCCAAAAGCGAAAACTCCACAGTGAGGATTGTTCAGGGC
AAGGCGCAGCTTTGTTGAGATTATTTTTCCGGCATTTTTCTACGATGACTCCAGGCAGTTTGATTGATGC
GGCCTGCATGTCGCGGGCTGGTTCGACTGACGCTTCTCTGCGAGACCTCTGCCTGCATGCAAGCTTGGCG
TAATCATGGTCATAGCTGTTTCCTGTGTGAAATTGTTATCCGCTCACAATTCCACACAACATACGAGCCG
GAAGCATAAAGTGTAAAGCCTGGGGTGCCTAATGAGTGAGCTAACTCACATTAATTGCGTTGCGCTCACT
GCCCGCTTTCCAGTCGGGAAACCTGTCGTGCCAGCTGCATTAATGAATCGGCCAACGCGCGGGGAGAGGC
GGTTTGCGTATTGGGCGCTCTTCCGCTTCCTCGCTCACTGACTCGCTGCGCTCGGTCGTTCGGCTGCGGC
GAGCGGTATCAGCTCACTCAAAGGCGGTAATACGGTTATCCACAGAATCAGGGGATAACGCAGGAAAGAA
CATGTGAGCAAAAGGCCAGCAAAAGGCCAGGAACCGTAAAAAGGCCGCGTTGCTGGCGTTTTTCCATAGG
CTCCGCCCCCCTGACGAGCATCACAAAAATCGACGCTCAAGTCAGAGGTGGCGAAACCCGACAGGACTAT
AAAGATACCAGGCGTTTCCCCCTGGAAGCTCCCTCGTGCGCTCTCCTGTTCCGACCCTGCCGCTTACCGG
ATACCTGTCCGCCTTTCTCCCTTCGGGAAGCGTGGCGCTTTCTCATAGCTCACGCTGTAGGTATCTCAGT
TCGGTGTAGGTCGTTCGCTCCAAGCTGGGCTGTGTGCACGAACCCCCCGTTCAGCCCGACCGCTGCGCCT
TATCCGGTAACTATCGTCTTGAGTCCAACCCGGTAAGACACGACTTATCGCCACTGGCAGCAGCCACTGG
TAACAGGATTAGCAGAGCGAGGTATGTAGGCGGTGCTACAGAGTTCTTGAAGTGGTGGCCTAACTACGGC
TACACTAGAAGAACAGTATTTGGTATCTGCGCTCTGCTGAAGCCAGTTACCTTCGGAAAAAGAGTTGGTA
GCTCTTGATCCGGCAAACAAACCACCGCTGGTAGCGGTGGTTTTTTTGTTTGCAAGCAGCAGATTACGCG
CAGAAAAAAAGGATCTCAAGAAGATCCTTTGATCTTTTCTACGGGGTCTGACGCTCAGTGGAACGAAAAC
TCACGTTAAGGGATTTTGGTCATGAGGCGCACACCGTGGAAACGGATGAAGGCACGAACCCAGTTGACAT
AAGCCTGTTCGGTTCGTAAACTGTAATGCAAGTAGCGTATGCGCTCACGCAACTGGTCCAGAACCTTGAC
CGAACGCAGCGGTGGTAACGGCGCAGTGGCGGTTTTCATGGCTTGTTATGACTGTTTTTTTGTACAGTCT
ATGCCTCGGGCATCCAAGCAGCAAGCGCGTTACGCCGTGGGTCGATGTTTGATGTTATGGAGCAGCAACG
ATGTTACGCAGCAGGGCAGTCGCCCTAAAACAAAGTTAGGTGGCTCAAGTATGGGCATCATTCGCACATG
TAGGCTCGGCCCTGACCAAGTCAAATCCATGCGGGCTGCTCTTGATCTTTTCGGTCGTGAGTTCGGCGAC
GTAGCCACCTACTCCCAACATCAGCCGGACTCCGATTACCTCGGGAACTTGCTCCGTAGTAAGACATTCA
TCGCGCTTGCTGCCTTCGACCAAGAAGCGGTTGTTGGCGCTCTCGCGGCTTACGTTCTGCCCAAGTTTGA
GCAGCCGCGTAGTGAGATCTATATCTATGATCTCGCAGTCTCCGGAGAGCACCGGAGGCAGGGCATTGCC
ACCGCGCTCATCAATCTCCTCAAGCATGAGGCCAACGCGCTTGGTGCTTATGTGATCTACGTGCAAGCAG
ATTACGGTGACGATCCCGCAGTGGCTCTCTATACAAAGTTGGGCATACGGGAAGAAGTGATGCACTTTGA
TATCGACCCAAGTACCGCCACCTAACAATTCGTTCAAGCCGAGATCGGCTTCCCGGCCGCGGAGTTGTTC
GGTAAATTGTCACAACGCCGCTCATGACATTAACCTATAAAAATAGGCGTATCACGAGGCCCTTTTGTCT
CGCGCGTTTCGGTGATGACGGTGAAAACCTCTGACACATGCAGCTCCCGGAGAAGGTCACAGCTTGTCTG
TAAGCGGATGCCGGGAGCAGACAAGCCCGTCAGGGCGCGTCAGCGGGTGTTGGCGGGTGTCGGGGCTGGC
TTAACTATGCGGCATCAGAGCAGATTGTACTGAGAGTGCACCATATGCGGTGTGAAATACCGCACAGATG
CGTAAGGAGAAAATACCGCATCAGGCGCCATTCGCCATTCAGGCTGCGCAACTGTTGGGAAGGGCGATCG
GTGCGGGCCTCTTCGCTATTACGCCAGCTGGCGAAAGGGGGATGTGCTGCAAGGCGATTAAGTTGGGTAA
CGCCAGGGTTTTCCCAGTCACGACGTT
Features (pLannotate 1.2.2; 10 found; start..end, strand, type, name):
    383..399     -  protein_bind   lac operator: The lac repressor binds to the lac operator to inhibit transcription in E. coli. This inhibition can be relieved by adding lactose or isopropyl-β-D-thiogalactopyranoside (IPTG). lac repressor encoded by lacI
    407..437     -  promoter       lac promoter: promoter for the E. coli lac operon
    452..473     -  protein_bind   CAP binding site: CAP binding activates transcription in the presence of cAMP. E. coli catabolite activator protein
    486..578     -  CDS            lacI (fragment): lac repressor; lacI; The lac repressor binds to the lac operator to inhibit transcription in E. coli. This inhibition can be relieved by adding lactose or isopropyl-β-D-thiogalactopyranoside (IPTG).
    761..1349    -  rep_origin     ori: high-copy-number ColE1/pMB1/pBR322/pUC origin of replication
   1464..1492    +  promoter       Pc promoter: intI1 (promoter lies within the coding sequence); class 1 integron promoter
   1662..2195    +  CDS            GmR: gentamycin acetyltransferase; aacC1; confers resistance to gentamycin
   2309..2344    +  CDS            rop (fragment): Rop protein, which maintains plasmids at low copy number; rop
   2446..2545    +  misc_feature   bom (fragment): basis of mobility region from pBR322
   2551..21      -  CDS            lacZα (fragment) (across the origin): LacZα fragment of β-galactosidase; lacZ fragment
