[The description below was written by a language model from this plasmid's Addgene catalogue record and pLannotate feature annotations shown in this document.]
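Description:
LI A-B phrpB is a level I (LI) promoter module from a Golden Gate-based modular cloning toolbox developed for building knockout and multi-cassette complementation constructs for the Ralstonia solanacearum species complex. It is a small, high-copy E. coli cloning vector on a modified pUC57 backbone. The sequenced plasmid is about 2.7 kb, consistent with the stated 2,458 bp backbone plus the 218 bp insert. It replicates from a ColE1/pUC-type origin and is selected with gentamicin through the aacC1 gentamicin acetyltransferase gene (GmR), which lies downstream of a class 1 integron Pc promoter. Other annotated features are backbone remnants: the lac promoter, lac operator and CAP binding site, a lacZα fragment spanning the sequence origin, and short fragments of lacI, rop and the pBR322 bom region. None of these appears to form a complete functional unit beyond the lac regulatory elements around the cloning region.

The payload is the hrpB promoter, which was inserted via BsaI sites that were destroyed during cloning. The automated feature table does not annotate the insert itself; it presumably sits in the unannotated stretch between the lacZα fragment and the lac operator. The record does not state the source organism of the promoter, though the associated work concerns Ralstonia solanacearum. The "A-B" in the name most likely denotes the fusion-site position the module occupies in the assembly scheme, in keeping with its promoter role, but the record does not define the overhangs or the enzyme used to release the module. The plasmid is not an expression construct. It serves as a storage and donor part that supplies the hrpB promoter, to be combined with other level I modules such as coding sequences and terminators into higher-order transcription units.
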