Addgene plasmid #104514: LI A-B phrpB
Purpose: LI promoter module
Depositing lab: Thomas Lahaye. Depositing organization: Eberhard Karls Universitaet Tuebingen. Publication: A modular toolbox for Golden-Gate-based plasmid assembly streamlines generation of Ralstonia solanacearum species complex knockout strains and multi-cassette complementation constructs. Wu D, Schandry N, Lahaye T. Mol Plant Pathol. 2017 Oct 27. doi: 10.1111/mpp.12632. PubMed 29077245.
Backbone
  Vector backbone: pUC57
  Backbone manufacturer: Parniske lab
  Backbone size w/o insert (bp): 2458
  Vector type: Cloning vector
Growth in bacteria
  Bacterial resistance: Gentamicin, 10 μg/mL
  Growth temperature: 37°C
  Growth strain: DH5alpha
  Copy number: High Copy
Gene/Insert
  Gene/Insert name: hrpB promoter
  Insert size (bp): 218
  Cloning method: Restriction Enzyme; 5′ cloning site BsaI (destroyed during cloning); 3′ cloning site BsaI (destroyed during cloning)
  Sequencing primers: 5′ GGGTTTTCCCAGTCACGACGT; 3′ GAGCGGATAACAATTTCACACAGG
Terms and licenses: Academic/Nonprofit Terms; Industry Terms: Not Available to Industry
How to cite: LI A-B phrpB was a gift from Thomas Lahaye (Addgene plasmid # 104514 ; http://n2t.net/addgene:104514 ; RRID:Addgene_104514)
