>Addgene plasmid #104514 | LI A-B phrpB | depositor partial sequence | sequence record 198147 | hrpB promoter
AGGTCAAGGGTACGCTCACCTACAGCCAGTTGAAAGAGCAGGTGAAGCAAGGATTGGTGGGTGACGGCAC
GTCGCCAAAAGCGAAAACTCCACAGTGAGGATTGTTCAGGGCAAGGCGCAGCTTTGTTGAGATTATTTTT
CCGGCATTTTTCTACGATGACTCCAGGCAGTTTGATTGATGCGGCCTGCATGTCGCGGGCTGGTTCGACT
GACGCTTC
